Addgene plasmid #56480: sfGFP-Cx43-7
Purpose: Localization: Gap Junctions, Excitation: 485, Emission: 507
Depositing lab: Michael Davidson. Depositing organization: Florida State University, Tallahassee.
Backbone
  Vector backbone: sfGFP
  Backbone size w/o insert (bp): 4750
  Vector type: Mammalian Expression
  Selectable markers: Neomycin (select with G418)
Growth in bacteria
  Bacterial resistance: Kanamycin, 50 μg/mL
  Growth temperature: 37°C
  Growth strain: DH5alpha
  Copy number: High Copy
Gene/Insert
  Gene/Insert name: Cx43 (alt name: NM_012567.2)
  Species: R. norvegicus (rat)
  Promoter: CMV
  Tag / fusion protein: sfGFP (C terminal on backbone)
  Cloning method: Unknown
  Sequencing primers: 5′ CMV-F; 3′ SV40pA-R
Terms and licenses: Academic/Nonprofit Terms; Industry Terms
Depositor comments: . Excitation = 485; Emission = 507
How to cite: sfGFP-Cx43-7 was a gift from Michael Davidson (Addgene plasmid # 56480 ; http://n2t.net/addgene:56480 ; RRID:Addgene_56480)
