[The description below was written by a language model from this plasmid's Addgene catalogue record.]
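Description:
sfGFP-Cx43-7 is a mammalian expression plasmid that produces rat (R. norvegicus) connexin 43 (Cx43) fused to superfolder GFP, intended as a fluorescent marker for gap junctions. It is built on an sfGFP backbone of about 4.75 kb (excluding the insert), in which the fluorescent protein coding sequence is already present. The Cx43 open reading frame is placed so that sfGFP is attached to its C terminus. Expression is driven by the CMV promoter, a strong constitutive viral promoter widely used in cultured mammalian cells. The listed 3′ sequencing primer suggests an SV40 polyadenylation signal downstream of the fusion. The "7" in the name probably refers to the linker between the two proteins, but the record does not explain it, and the cloning method is listed as unknown.

In bacteria the plasmid is maintained at high copy number under kanamycin selection. In mammalian cells a neomycin resistance marker allows G418 selection, so stable lines can be derived as well as transient transfectants. No feature table is provided, so the origin of replication and the other backbone elements are not documented here.

Connexin 43 assembles into hexameric hemichannels that dock between neighbouring cells to form gap junction plaques. The fusion therefore labels these structures at cell–cell contacts, and probably also connexin in transit through the secretory pathway. The recorded excitation and emission maxima are 485 nm and 507 nm, which suit standard green fluorescence filter sets. Typical uses are live-cell or fixed-cell imaging of gap junction localization, assembly and turnover.
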