>Addgene plasmid #56480 | sfGFP-Cx43-7 | depositor partial sequence | sequence record 87373 | insert sequence
AGATCCGCTAGCGCTACCGGACTCAGATCTCGAGCTCAAGCTTCGAATTCGGCAGCACTTTTCTTTCATT
GGGGGGAAGGCGTGAGGAAAGTACCAAACAGCAGCAGACTTTTAAACTTTAAACAGACAGGTCTGAGAGC
CTGAACTCTCATTTTTCCTTTGACTTCAGCCTCCAAGGAGTTCCACCAACTTTGGCGCGCCGGCTTCACT
TTCATTAAGTGAAAGAGAGGTGCCCAGACATGGGTGACTGGAGTGCCTTGGGGAAGCTTCTGGACAAGGT
CCAAGCCTACTCCACCGCTGGAGGGAAGGTGTGGCTGTCAGTGCTCTTCATATTCAGAATCCTGCTCCTG
GGGACAGCTGTTGAGTCAGCTTGGGGTGATGAACAGTCTGCCTTTCGCTGTAACACTCAACAACCTGGCT
GCGAAAACGTCTGCTATGACAAGTCCTTCCCCATCTCTCACGTGCGCTTCTGGGTCCTTCAGATCATATT
CGTGTCTGTGCCCACACTCCTGTACTTGGCCCATGTGTTCTATGTGATGAGGAAGGAAGAGAAGCTAAAC
AAGAAAGAAGAGGAGCTCAAAGTGGCCCAGACTGACGGGGTCAACGTGGAGATGCACCTGAAGCAGATTG
AAATCAAGAAGTTCAAGTACGGGATTGAAGAGCACGGCAAGGTGAAAATGAGGGGCGGCTTGCTGAGAAC
CTACATCATCAGCATCCTCTTCAAGTCTGTCTTCGAGGTGGCCTTCCTGCTCATCCAGTGGTACATCTAT
GGGTTCAGCTTGAGCGCGGTCTACACCTGCAAGAGAGATCCCTGCCCCCACCAGGTAGACTGCTTCCTCT
CACGTCCCACGGAGAAAACCATCTTCATCATCTTCATGCTGGTGGTGTCCTTGGTGTCTCTCGCTTTGAA
CATCATTGAGCTCTTCTACGTCTTCTTCAAAGGCGTTAAGGATCGCGTGAAGGGAAGAAGCGATCCTTAC
CACGCCACCACTGGCCCACTGAGCCCATCAAAAGACTGCGGATCTCCAAAATACGCCTACTTCAATGGCT
GCTCCTCACCAACGGCTCCACTCTCGCCTATGTCTCCTCCTGGGTACAAGCTGGTTACTGGTGACAGAAA
CAATTCCTCGTGCCGCAATTACAACAAGCAAGCTAGCGAGCAAAACTGGGCGAACTACAGCGCAGAGCAA
AATCGCATGGGGCAGGCCGGAAGCACCATCTCCAACTCGCACGCCCAGCCGTTCGATTTCCCCGACGACA
ACCAGAATGCCAAAAAAGTTGCTGCTGGACATGAACTCCAGCCATTAGCCATCGTGGACCAACGACCTTC
CAGCAGAGCCAGCAGCCGCGCCAGCAGCAGGCCTCGGCCTGATGACCTGGAGATTGCGGATCCACCGGTC
GCCACCATGGTGAGCAAGGGCGAGGAGCTGTTCACCGGGGTGGTGCCCATCCTGGTCGAGCTGGACGGCG
ACGTAAACGGCCACAAGTTCAGCGTGCGCGGCGAGGGCGAGGGCGATGCCACCAACGGCAAGCTGACCCT
GAAGTTCATCTGCACCACCGGCAAGCTGCCCGTGCCCTGGCCCACCCTCGTGACCACCCTGACCTACGGC
GTGCAGTGCTTCAGCCGCTACCCCGACCACATGAAGCGCCACGACTTCTTCAAGTCCGCCATGCCCGAAG
GCTACGTCCAGGAGCGCACCATCAGCTTCAAGGACGACGGCACCTACAAGACCCGCGCCGAGGTGAAGTT
CGAGGGCGACACCCTGGTGAACCGCATCGAGCTGAAGGGCATCGACTTCAAGGAGGACGGCAACATCCTG
GGGCACAAGCTGGAGTACAACTTCAACAGCCACAACGTCTATATCACCGCCGACAAGCAGAAGAACGGCA
TCAAGGCCAACTTCAAGATCCGCCACAACGTGGAGGACGGCAGCGTGCAGCTCGCCGACCACTACCAGCA
GAACACCCCCATCGGCGACGGCCCCGTGCTGCTGCCCGACAACCACTACCTGAGCACCCAGTCCGTGCTG
AGCAAAGACCCCAACGAGAAGCGCGATCACATGGTCCTGCTGGAGTTCGTGACCGCCGCCGGGATCACTC
ACGGCATGGACGAGCTGTACAAGTAAGCGGCCGCGACTCTAGATCATAATCAGCCATACCACATT
