>Addgene plasmid #56480 | sfGFP-Cx43-7 | addgene partial sequence | sequence record 139483 | EGFP-N 5'-CGTCGCCGTCCAGCTCGACCAG-3'
CTCGCCCTTGCTCACCATGGTGGCGACCGGTGGATCCGCAATCTCCAGGTCATCAGGCCGAGGCCTGCTG
CTGGCGCGGCTGCTGGCTCTGCTGGAAGGTCGTTGGTCCACGATGGCTAATGGCTGGAGTTCATGTCCAG
CAGCAACTTTTTTGGCATTCTGGTTGTCGTCGGGGAAATCGAACGGCTGGGCGTGCGAGTTGGAGATGGT
GCTTCCGGCCTGCCCCATGCGATTTTGCTCTGCGCTGTAGTTCGCCCAGTTTTGCTCGCTAGCTTGCTTG
TTGTAATTGCGGCACGAGGAATTGTTTCTGTCACCAGTAACCAGCTTGTACCCAGGAGGAGACATAGGCG
AGAGTGGAGCCGTTGGTGAGGAGCAGCCATTGAAGTAGGCGTATTTTGGAGATCCGCAGTCTTTTGATGG
GCTCAGTGGGCCAGTGGTGGCGTGGTAAGGATCGCTTCTTCCCTTCACGCGATCCTTAACGCCCTTGAAG
AAGACGTAGAAGAGCTCAATGATGTTCAAAGCGAGAGACACCAAGGACACCACCAGCATGAAGATGATGA
AGATGGTTTTCTCCGTGGGACGTGAGAGGAAGCAGTCTACCTGGTGGGGGCAGGGATCTCTCTTGCAGGT
GTAGACCGCGCTCAAGCTGAACCCATAGATGTACCACTGGATGAGCAGGAAGGCCACCTCGAAGACAGAC
TTGAAGAGGATGCTGATGATGTAGGTTCTCAGCAAGCCGCCCCTCATTTTCACCTTGCCGTGCTCTTCAA
TCCCGTACTTGAACTTCTTGATTTCAATCTGCTTCAGGTGCATCTCCACGTTGACCCCGTCAGTCTGGGC
CACTTTGAGCTCCTCTTCTTTCTTGTTTAGCTTCTCTTCCTTCC
